Addgene plasmid #238061: PAmKate-MFN1
Purpose: Expresses photoactivable fluorescent protein for Mitofusin1
Depositing lab: Partha Mondal. Depositing organization: Indian Institute of Science, Bangalore.
Backbone
  Vector backbone: GFP-MFN1
  Modifications to backbone: Removed AcGFP1 and inserted PAmKate
  Vector type: Mammalian Expression
  Selectable markers: Neomycin (select with G418)
Growth in bacteria
  Bacterial resistance: Kanamycin, 50 μg/mL
  Growth temperature: 37°C
  Growth strain: DH5alpha
  Copy number: High Copy
Gene/Insert
  Gene/Insert name: PAmKate
  Insert size (bp): 715
  Promoter: CMV
  Tag / fusion protein: MFN1 (C terminal on insert)
  Cloning method: Restriction Enzyme; 5′ cloning site Nhe1 (not destroyed); 3′ cloning site EcoRI (not destroyed)
  Sequencing primers: 5′ CMV forward
Terms and licenses: Academic/Nonprofit Terms; Industry Terms: Not Available to Industry
How to cite: PAmKate-MFN1 was a gift from Partha Mondal (Addgene plasmid # 238061 ; http://n2t.net/addgene:238061 ; RRID:Addgene_238061)
