[The description below was written by a language model from this plasmid's Addgene catalogue record and pLannotate feature annotations shown in this document.]
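Description:
PAmKate-MFN1 is a mammalian expression plasmid of about 6.9 kb that produces human Mitofusin 1 fused at its N-terminus to the photoactivatable red fluorescent protein PAmKate. It was made from a GFP-MFN1 parent vector by removing the AcGFP1 coding sequence and inserting a roughly 715 bp PAmKate fragment between NheI and EcoRI sites, both of which were retained. In the annotated sequence, the CMV immediate early enhancer and promoter lie directly upstream of the mammalian codon-optimized PAmKate open reading frame. This is followed on the same strand by the MFN1 coding sequence and an SV40 polyadenylation signal, so the fusion is transcribed as a single message with MFN1 on the C-terminal side of the fluorophore.

The backbone has the layout typical of this family of fluorescent protein fusion vectors. A high-copy ColE1/pUC origin supports propagation in E. coli, and an f1 origin is also present. A single Tn5 aminoglycoside phosphotransferase gene (NeoR/KanR) provides both selections: a bacterial bla-type promoter drives kanamycin resistance in bacteria, and the SV40 early promoter drives G418 resistance in mammalian cells, with an HSV TK polyadenylation signal terminating the cassette. The short ble, bGH poly(A) and large T antigen matches in the feature table are fragments and are probably residual backbone sequence rather than functional elements.

MFN1 is a mitochondrial outer membrane GTPase that mediates mitochondrial clustering and fusion. Tagging it with a monomeric photoactivatable fluorophore allows selected molecules to be switched on with light. The stated purpose is simply expression of a photoactivatable label for Mitofusin 1. Such probes are generally suited to localization-based super-resolution imaging or tracking of protein subpopulations, though the record does not specify an application.
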