Features (pLannotate 1.2.2; 14 found; start..end, strand, type, name):
   1380..2091    -  CDS            PAmKate (fragment): monomeric photoactivatable red fluorescent protein (Gunewardene et al., 2011) mammalian codon-optimized
   2133..2336    -  promoter       CMV promoter: human cytomegalovirus (CMV) immediate early promoter
   2337..2640    -  enhancer       CMV enhancer: human cytomegalovirus immediate early enhancer
   2815..3403    -  rep_origin     ori: high-copy-number ColE1/pMB1/pBR322/pUC origin of replication
   3625..3641    +  polyA_signal   bGH poly(A) signal (fragment): bovine growth hormone polyadenylation signal
   3732..3779    -  polyA_signal   HSV TK poly(A) signal: herpes simplex virus thymidine kinase polyadenylation signal (Cole and Stacy, 1985)
   3838..3990    -  CDS            ble (fragment): BLE_KLEPN - Experimental evidence at protein level: Swiss-Prot protein existence level 1. Binding protein with a strong affinity to the bleomycin family of antibiotics. Binds to CL990; an antimitotic-antibiotic compound. From Klebsiella pneumoniae.
   4011..4805    -  CDS            NeoR/KanR: aminoglycoside phosphotransferase from Tn5; aph(3')-II (or nptII); confers resistance to neomycin, kanamycin, and G418 (Geneticin®)
   4840..5197    -  promoter       SV40 promoter: SV40 enhancer and early promoter
   5199..5303    -  promoter       AmpR promoter: bla
   5330..5758    +  rep_origin     f1 ori (sequence partly withheld): f1 bacteriophage origin of replication; arrow indicates direction of (+) strand synthesis
   5792..5913    -  polyA_signal   SV40 poly(A) signal: SV40 polyadenylation signal
   5936..6020    -  CDS            large T antigen (fragment): large T antigen from SV40 (simian virus 40)
   6046..1371    -  CDS            MFN1 (across the origin): MFN1_HUMAN - Experimental evidence at protein level: Swiss-Prot protein existence level 1. Mitochondrial outer membrane GTPase that mediates mitochondrial clustering and fusion (PubMed:12475957, PubMed:12759376, PubMed:27920125, PubMed:28114303). Membrane clustering requires GTPase activity (PubMed:27920125). It may involve a major rearrangement of the coiled coil domains (PubMed:27920125, PubMed:28114303). Mitochondria are highly dynamic organelles, and their morphology is determined by the equilibrium between mitochondrial fusion and fission events (PubMed:12475957, PubMed:12759376). Overexp
>Addgene plasmid #238061 | PAmKate-MFN1 | addgene full sequence | sequence record 474222 | Addgene NGS Result
CAAATTTCTTCCCATACCATCCTCTATGTGCTTATTTAATTCACTTTTATATATTTTTAATACATCTGGA
TTAGGATGAAACTCTGAACAAAATTCATCAACCAAAACAGACAGTCGACAAATTTCATCTGTCATTGCAC
ATGAAACTTTGTTTGCCACCTCCTCGGTAACCTCCTTGATTTTTTTCTTAACATCCAGTGTTAAAAGGTT
CATCTGGTTTCGAATAAAGTCCAGTCTATCAATTTGGTCTTCCCTCTCTTCCACTGAATAATGCCTTTTA
TCTTCAGCTGCCAGGTTTACTGAATCCATTATGTTTTTCACAGTAGCTAGTATCTGTTTAGCTCTGATAG
TGTGCTGTTCGAACTTTGTTTTCACTGCTGACTGCGAGATACACTCCTCAAAGATTTGTTCAAAATTCTG
AAATTCCTGTAATCTTGCATGAAATCCTTCAGCAAGTGCCACACCACTTTCTGGCATCCCCTGTGCTTTT
TGCTTTCTAGCACTAAGAACTTCCTTTGCTGAAACAAAGAAGATACGATTCTGTGCTTCTAAAGCATTTA
CAACTTTGAGCTCCTCCACCAAGAAATGCAGGCATCTTTCCATGTGCTGTCTGCGTACGTCTTCCATATA
TTCTGGCTCTGATGCAGAGGCATCCCAACGATTATTGAGAATGAAAATATTAGGCTTGGAAAGCCGCTCA
TTCACCTTGTGAAAAAAGTGTTTTTCCGTATTCATTAGTGTTGATTCAGAGTTTGCGACCAAAACAAAGA
CATCAGCATCTAGGCAAAACTTATCAATCCAGCTATCCAGCTCTGTAGTGACATCTGTGCCTGGACTGTC
TACTAACACCAGGTCATCTCTCAAGAGGGCACATTTTGCTTTTGGCCAAAACACACGTACAAGACAGCCA
GCTTTCAAATCTTTGTCCATGTGAAGGGCATGGGCCAGTTGATTAACTGTCTTCACACTCTTTTTTTCAT
CTGATCCTTCTGTCATAAGATAGGCTTTATCTCCATCAGTTCCTTCAACACTTAGGAAGCAATTGGTTAT
ATGGCCAATCCCACTAGGGAGAACTTTATCCCACAACATTGCATTGATAACAGAGCTCTTCCCACTGCTT
GTCCTGCCAAAAAATGCCACCTTCATGTGTCTCCGAGATAGCACCTCACCAATGATGGAAAGCTTGTCTT
TATATCCTTGCATTTCTACCAGATCATCTTCAGTGGCTATTCGATCAAGTTCCGGATTCTTATATGTTGC
TTCAACAAAATGTGATCCTTCAGTAACAAACTCCAGTAACTGGTCAAAGATTGCAGTAATCGCCTTCTTA
GCCAGCACAAAGTGCTTCAGTGGAGAAACAGGTTCTGCCATCGAATTCGAATTAAGCTTGTGCCCCAGTT
TGCTAGGGAGGTCGCAGTATCTGGCCACAGCCACCTCGTGCTGCTCGACGTAGGTCTCTTTGTCGGCCTC
CTTGATTCTTTCCAGTCTGCGGTCCACATAGTAGACGCCGGGCATCTTGAGGTTCTTAGCGGGTTTCTTG
GATCTGTATGTGGTCTTCAAGTTGCAGATCAGGTGGCCCCCGCCCACGAGCTTCAGGGCCATGTCCCCTC
TGCCTTCCAGGCCGCCGTCAGCGGGGTACAGCATCTCGGTGTTGGCCTCCCAGCCGAGTGTTTTCTTCTG
CATCACAGGGCCGTTGGATGGGAAGTTCACCCCTCTGATCTTGACGTTGTAGATGAGGCAGCCGTCCTGG
AGGCTGGTGTCCTGGGTAGCGGTCAGCACGCCCCCGTCTTCGTATGTGGTGACTCTCTCCCATGTGAAGC
CCTCAGGGAAGGACTGCTTCCAGAAGTCGGGGATGCCCTGGGTGTGGTTGATGAAGGTCTTGCTGCCGTA
CATGAAGCTGGTAGCCAGGATGTCGAAGGCGAAGGGGAGAGGGCCGCCCTCGACCACCTTGATTCTCATG
GTCTGGGTGCCCTCGTAGGGCTTGCCTTCGCCCTCGGATGTGCACTTGAAGTGGTGGTTGTTCACGGTGC
CCTCCATGTACAGCTTCATGTGCATGTTCTCCTTAATCAGCTCTTCGCCCTTAGACACCATGGTGGCGAC
CGGTGCTAGCGGATCTGACGGTTCACTAAACCAGCTCTGCTTATATAGACCTCCCACCGTACACGCCTAC
CGCCCATTTGCGTCAATGGGGCGGAGTTGTTACGACATTTTGGAAAGTCCCGTTGATTTTGGTGCCAAAA
CAAACTCCCATTGACGTCAATGGGGTGGAGACTTGGAAATCCCCGTGAGTCAAACCGCTATCCACGCCCA
TTGATGTACTGCCAAAACCGCATCACCATGGTAATAGCGATGACTAATACGTAGATGTACTGCCAAGTAG
GAAAGTCCCATAAGGTCATGTACTGGGCATAATGCCAGGCGGGCCATTTACCGTCATTGACGTCAATAGG
GGGCGTACTTGGCATATGATACACTTGATGTACTGCCAAGTGGGCAGTTTACCGTAAATACTCCACCCAT
TGACGTCAATGGAAAGTCCCTATTGGCGTTACTATGGGAACATACGTCATTATTGACGTCAATGGGCGGG
GGTCGTTGGGCGGTCAGCCAGGCGGGCCATTTACCGTAAGTTATGTAACGCGGAACTCCATATATGGGCT
ATGAACTAATGACCCCGTAATTGATTACTATTAATAACTAATGCATGGCGGTAATACGGTTATCCACAGA
ATCAGGGGATAACGCAGGAAAGAACATGTGAGCAAAAGGCCAGCAAAAGGCCAGGAACCGTAAAAAGGCC
GCGTTGCTGGCGTTTTTCCATAGGCTCCGCCCCCCTGACGAGCATCACAAAAATCGACGCTCAAGTCAGA
GGTGGCGAAACCCGACAGGACTATAAAGATACCAGGCGTTTCCCCCTGGAAGCTCCCTCGTGCGCTCTCC
TGTTCCGACCCTGCCGCTTACCGGATACCTGTCCGCCTTTCTCCCTTCGGGAAGCGTGGCGCTTTCTCAT
AGCTCACGCTGTAGGTATCTCAGTTCGGTGTAGGTCGTTCGCTCCAAGCTGGGCTGTGTGCACGAACCCC
CCGTTCAGCCCGACCGCTGCGCCTTATCCGGTAACTATCGTCTTGAGTCCAACCCGGTAAGACACGACTT
ATCGCCACTGGCAGCAGCCACTGGTAACAGGATTAGCAGAGCGAGGTATGTAGGCGGTGCTACAGAGTTC
TTGAAGTGGTGGCCTAACTACGGCTACACTAGAAGAACAGTATTTGGTATCTGCGCTCTGCTGAAGCCAG
TTACCTTCGGAAAAAGAGTTGGTAGCTCTTGATCCGGCAAACAAACCACCGCTGGTAGCGGTGGTTTTTT
TGTTTGCAAGCAGCAGATTACGCGCAGAAAAAAAGGATCTCAAGAAGATCCTTTGATCTTTTCTACGGGG
TCTGACGCTCAGTGGAACGAAAACTCACGTTAAGGGATTTTGGTCATGAGATTATCAAAAAGGATCTTCA
CCTAGATCCTTTTAAATTAAAAATGAAGTTTTAAATCAATCTAAAGTATATATGAGTAACCTGAGGCTAT
GGCAGGGCCTGCCGCCCCGACGTTGGCTGCGAGCCCTGGGCCTTCACCCGAACTTGGGGGGTGGGGTGGG
GAAAAGGAAGAAACGCGGGCGTATTGGCCCCAATGGGGTCTCGGTGGGGTATCGACAGAGTGCCAGCCCT
GGGACCGAACCCCGCGTTTATGAACAAACGACCCAACACCGTGCGTTTTATTCTGTCTTTTTATTGCCGT
CATAGCGCGGGTTCCTTCCGGTATTGTCTCCTTCCGTGTTTCAGTTAGCCTCCCCCTAGGGTGGGCGAAG
AACTCCAGCATGAGATCCCCGCGCTGGAGGATCATCCAGCCGGCGTCCCGGAAAACGATTCCGAAGCCCA
ACCTTTCATAGAAGGCGGCGGTGGAATCGAAATCTCGTGATGGCAGGTTGGGCGTCGCTTGGTCGGTCAT
TTCGAACCCCAGAGTCCCGCTCAGAAGAACTCGTCAAGAAGGCGATAGAAGGCGATGCGCTGCGAATCGG
GAGCGGCGATACCGTAAAGCACGAGGAAGCGGTCAGCCCATTCGCCGCCAAGCTCTTCAGCAATATCACG
GGTAGCCAACGCTATGTCCTGATAGCGGTCCGCCACACCCAGCCGGCCACAGTCGATGAATCCAGAAAAG
CGGCCATTTTCCACCATGATATTCGGCAAGCAGGCATCGCCATGGGTCACGACGAGATCCTCGCCGTCGG
GCATGCTCGCCTTGAGCCTGGCGAACAGTTCGGCTGGCGCGAGCCCCTGATGCTCTTCGTCCAGATCATC
CTGATCGACAAGACCGGCTTCCATCCGAGTACGTGCTCGCTCGATGCGATGTTTCGCTTGGTGGTCGAAT
GGGCAGGTAGCCGGATCAAGCGTATGCAGCCGCCGCATTGCATCAGCCATGATGGATACTTTCTCGGCAG
GAGCAAGGTGAGATGACAGGAGATCCTGCCCCGGCACTTCGCCCAATAGCAGCCAGTCCCTTCCCGCTTC
AGTGACAACGTCGAGCACAGCTGCGCAAGGAACGCCCGTCGTGGCCAGCCACGATAGCCGCGCTGCCTCG
TCTTGCAGTTCATTCAGGGCACCGGACAGGTCGGTCTTGACAAAAAGAACCGGGCGCCCCTGCGCTGACA
GCCGGAACACGGCGGCATCAGAGCAGCCGATTGTCTGTTGTGCCCAGTCATAGCCGAATAGCCTCTCCAC
CCAAGCGGCCGGAGAACCTGCGTGCAATCCATCTTGTTCAATCATGCGAAACGATCCTCATCCTGTCTCT
TGATCGATCTTTGCAAAAGCCTAGGCCTCCAAAAAAGCCTCCTCACTACTTCTGGAATAGCTCAGAGGCC
GAGGCGGCCTCGGCCTCTGCATAAATAAAAAAAATTAGTCAGCCATGGGGCGGAGAATGGGCGGAACTGG
GCGGAGTTAGGGGCGGGATGGGCGGAGTTAGGGGCGGGACTATGGTTGCTGACTAATTGAGATGCATGCT
TTGCATACTTCTGCCTGCTGGGGAGCCTGGGGACTTTCCACACCTGGTTGCTGACTAATTGAGATGCATG
CTTTGCATACTTCTGCCTGCTGGGGAGCCTGGGGACTTTCCACACCCTAACTGACACACATTCCACAGCT
GGTTCTTTCCGCCTCAGGACTCTTCCTTTTTCAATATTATTGAAGCATTTATCAGGGTTATTGTCTCATG
AGCGGATACATATTTGAATGTATTTAGAAAAATAAACAAATAGGGGTTCCGCGCACATTTCCCCGAAAAG
TGCCACCTG
[124 nt withheld, positions 5330-5453]
C
[91 nt withheld, positions 5455-5545]
A
[49 nt withheld, positions 5547-5595]
CCTTTGACGTTGGAGTCCACGTTCTTT
[37 nt withheld, positions 5623-5659]
ACCCTATCTCGGTCTATTCTTTTGATTTATAAGGGATTTTGCCGATTTCGGCCTATTGGTTAAAAAATGA
GCTGATTTAACAAAAATTTAACGCGAATTTTAACAAAATATTAACGCTTACAATTTACGCGTTAAGATAC
ATTGATGAGTTTGGACAAACCACAACTAGAATGCAGTGAAAAAAATGCTTTATTTGTGAAATTTGTGATG
CTATTGCTTTATTTGTAACCATTATAAGCTGCAATAAACAAGTTAACAACAACAATTGCATTCATTTTAT
GTTTCAGGTTCAGGGGGAGGTGTGGGAGGTTTTTTAAAGCAAGTAAAACCTCTACAAATGTGGTATGGCT
GATTATGATCAGTTATCTAGATCCGGTGGATCCTTAGGATTCTTCATTGCTTGAAGGTAGAAACTGCTTA
GTAAAATTCTCCAGCTCATTTTCAAGTTGAACAGCTTTATTTCTTAAGAGCTTTGAATTGTTTTGTATTT
TCTCCAACTGATCTATTTCTTTGGGTAATCTAGCAATTTCTTCTTCCAGCTGTTTTTGAGTAATATCAAC
TTGTTGGCACAGGCGAGCAAAAGTGGTAGCTATTTGTTGTTTTACTTGGTGACTGCAGTTTGCACTCGTG
GAGCTAACAATCATCCTCAGTTTTTCAGTTGCATAGTTTACAAACTGCTGTTTAAAGGCTCGCTCCTTGG
CATGGGTGGTCCAGCTCAGTCTTTCATAAAGATACAAAGCTCCATACATAGTTAATGAAACAGATAGGAG
TTTCCAGCCTATAGTTTTCCAAATCACTCCTCCAACAATAATGATGCCCATAGAAGTTCTAGATGTAACG
GACGCCAATCCTGTTACTAATGTAATCATGAGTTCTTCCTGTGATGCATTATCTGGCGTTGCTGGAGTGG
TAGGAGCAGTGGGAGTAGAAGCTAAAGATCTAGGGAGCTGAAAGATAGGCTCTGATAATCCTAGGAGCAC
CCTTTGAGCATTTCTAGGGCCCAAAAATCGATGTACAAGGGAAGACCAGCCCAGGGAAAAACGAAATACA
ATATCCTCTTGAAAATCTGAACATAACTTGTGGTAATTTAGATTATAACTGAGATCAAATTTCTTGCAAG
GGATCAGTGTATGTAGTTTATCCTGTATACCAGCTGGAAGTAATGGCTTCAAATTTTCAATAATTTCTTG
CTGGGTCTGAAGCACTAAGGCGTTTACTTCATCGGTGCATCGATCAGC
