>Addgene plasmid #238061 | PAmKate-MFN1 | depositor partial sequence | sequence record 467971 | PAmKate-MFN1
CCGCTAGCACCGGTCGCCACCATGGTGTCTAAGGGCGAAGAGCTGATTAAGGAGAACATGCACATGAAGC
TGTACATGGAGGGCACCGTGAACAACCACCACTTCAAGTGCACATCCGAGGGCGAAGGCAAGCCCTACGA
GGGCACCCAGACCATGAGAATCAAGGTGGTCGAGGGCGGCCCTCTCCCCTTCGCCTTCGACATCCTGGCT
ACCAGCTTCATGTACGGCAGCAAGACCTTCATCAACCACACCCAGGGCATCCCCGACTTCTGGAAGCAGT
CCTTCCCTGAGGGCTTCACATGGGAGAGAGTCACCACATACGAAGACGGGGGCGTGCTGACCGCTACCCA
GGACACCAGCCTCCAGGACGGCTGCCTCATCTACAACGTCAAGATCAGAGGGGTGAACTTCCCATCCAAC
GGCCCTGTGATGCAGAAGAAAACACTCGGCTGGGAGGCCAACACCGAGATGCTGTACCCCGCTGACGGCG
GCCTGGAAGGCAGAGGGGACATGGCCCTGAAGCTCGTGGGCGGGGGCCACCTGATCTGCAACTTGAAGAC
CACATACAGATCCAAGAAACCCGCTAAGAACCTCAAGATGCCCGGCGTCTACTATGTGGACCGCAGACTG
GAAAGAATCAAGGAGGCCGACAAAGAGACCTACGTCGAGCAGCACGAGGTGGCTGTGGCCAGATACTGCG
ACCTCCCTAGCAAACTGGGGCACAAGCTTAATTCGAATTCGATGGCAGAACCTGTTTCTCCACTGAAGCA
CTTTGTGCTGGCTAAGAAGGCGATTACTGCAATCTTTGACCAGTTACTGGAGTTTGTTACTGAAGGATCA
CATTTTGTTGAAGCAACATATAAGAATCCGGAACTTGATCGAATAGCCACTGAAGATGATCTGGTAGAAA
TGCAAGGATATAAAGACAAGCTTTCCATCATTGGTGAGGTGCTATCTCGGAGACACATGAAGGTGGCATT
TTTTGGCAGGACAAGCAGTGGGAAGAGCTCTGTTATCAATGCAATGTTGTGGGATAAAGTTCTCCCTAGT
GGGATTGGCCATATAACCAATTGCTTCCTAAGTGTTGAAGGAACTGATGGAGATAAAGCCTATCTTATGA
CAGAAGGATCAGATGAAAAAAAGAGTGTGAAGACAGTTAATCAACTGGCCCATGCCCTTCACATGGACAA
AGATTTGAAAGCTGGCTGTCTTGTACGTGTGTTTTGGCCAAAAGCAAAATGTGCCCTCTTGAGAGATGAC
CTGGTGTTAGTAGACAGTCCAGGCACAGATGTCACTACAGAGCTGGATAGCTGGATTGATAAGTTTTGCC
TAGATGCTGATGTCTTTGTTTTGGTCGCAAACTCTGAATCAACACTAATGAATACGGAAAAACACTTTTT
TCACAAGGTGAATGAGCGGCTTTCCAAGCCTAATATTTTCATTCTCAATAATCGTTGGGATGCCTCTGCA
TCAGAGCCAGAATATATGGAAGACGTACGCAGACAGCACATGGAAAGATGCCTGCATTTCTTGGTGGAGG
AGCTCAAAGTTGTAAATGCTTTAGAAGCACAGAATCGTATCTTCTTTGTTTCAGCAAAGGAAGTTCTTAG
TGCTAGAAAGCAAAAAGCACAGGGGATGCCAGAAAGTGGTGTGGCACTTGCTGAAGGATTTCATGCAAGA
TTACAGGAATTTCAGAATTTTGAACAAATCTTTGAGGAGTGTATCTCGCAGTCAGCAGTGAAAACAAAGT
TCGAACAGCACACTATCAGAGCTAAACAGATACTAGCTACTGTGAAAAACATAATGGATTCAGTAAACCT
GGCAGCTGAAGATAAAAGGCATTATTCAGTGGAAGAGAGGGAAGACCAAATTGATAGACTGGACTTTATT
CGAAACCAGATGAACCTTTTAACACTGGATGTTAAGAAAAAAATCAAGGAGGTTACCGAGGAGGTGGCAA
ACAAAGTTTCATGTGCAATGACAGATGAAATTTGTCGACTGTCTGTTTTGGTTGATGAATTTTGTTCAGA
GTTTCATCCTAATCCAGATGTATTAAAAATATATAAAAGTGAATTAAATAAGCACATAGAGGATGGTATG
GGAAGAAATTTGGCTGATCGATGCACCGATGAAGTAAACGCCTTAGTGCTTCAGACCCAGCAAGAAATTA
TTGAAAATTTGAAGCCATTACTTCCAGCTGGTATACAGGATAAACTACATACACTGATCCCTTGCAAGAA
ATTTGATCTCAGTTATAATCTAAATTACCACAAGTTATGTTCAGATTTTCAAGAGGATATTGTATTTCGT
TTTTCCCTGGGCTGGTCTTCCCTTGTACATCGATTTTTGGGCCCTAGAAATGCTCAAAGGGTGCTCCTAG
GATTATCAGAGCCTATCTTTCAGCTCCCTAGATCTTTAGCTTCTACTCCCACTGCTCCTACCACTCCAGC
AACGCCAGATAATGCATCACAGGAAGAACTCATGATTACATTAGTAACAGGATTGGCGTCCGTTACATCT
AGAACTTCTATGGGCATCATTATTGTTGGAGGAGTGATTTGGAAAACTATAGGCTGGAAACTCCTATCTG
TTTCATTAACTATGTATGGAGCTTTGTATCTTTATGAAAGACTGAGCTGGACCACCCATGCCAAGGAGCG
AGCCTTTAAACAGCAGTTTGTAAACTATGCAACTGAAAAACTGAGGATGATTGTTAGCTCCACGAGTGCA
AACTGCAGTCACCAAGTAAAACAACAAATAGCTACCACTTTTGCTCGCCTGTGCCAACAAGTTGATATTA
CTCAAAAACAGCTGGAAGAAGAAATTGCTAGATTACCCAAAGAAATAGATCAGTTGGAGAAAATACAAAA
CAATTCAAAGCTCTTAAGAAATAAAGCTGTTCAACTTGAAAATGAGCTGGAGAATTTTACTAAGCAGTTT
CTACCTTCAAGCAATGAAGAATCCTAAGGATC
